>Addgene plasmid #29028 | pEMS1097 | addgene partial sequence | sequence record 41203 | pEMS1307-fwd 5'-ccgcacgtctaagaaaccat-3'
AAAATAGGCGTATCACGAGGCCCTTTCGTCTTCAAGAATTAATTCCGATCATATTCAATAACCCTTAATG
AATTCGAGCTCCTAGGCCGGCCTGTGTAAGATAACAAATCTAGTTACTACTCTGTGTCTTAAATTTAGTT
TATTATCGTTGTAGGTTTTTTTGTGGTTATTTTGATCGTGATTCTTAACCTTGTCTTTGCTACCTGGCGG
GAGGAGGTGGGTTGTGGAGCGCTGGGACTCAACCAATTTGGCCTCAAGCGCTCGCAGGTGCCAGGGCATC
AGCTTTGTGGCCACAGCTTGTCTATGGGGGAAAAAGGCAGTGTGCATTGTTGAATGACAAAGGAAATGGG
GCGGAAAATTAAAGAATCTTTCTACAGTGGTGATGGGGATGCGGGCACCCACAGCTGTGATGTGGAATCC
AAAGAGGGAGGGGAGCTCATGACTCCAGGGCTATTTCCATTCCCCCTTTACCCTTACAAAATTACATTTC
TACCTCTTTTCTTAGTTCATCCTCCACTAGGGAGGGAATATTAGCTTCTTTTTGTCATCTGGTTATTGAT
GAAACGGGCAAATTGAGAAATACTGATTGCAGCAGGTTGCATTACGGCCCGCACAGTGTCCTGCTCTCCA
GCTGCGCGAGAGAGGCCAGCCGGGCCGTGGCGGGTGCACGTATGCTGATGGGGAAACCGGTTGGCAGTGC
CAGGTGATGGATGCGGGAGGCGGCTTTGGGGCTTCGGAAGCTCGCACTGCGCTGGGGTCGGCAGTTCAGG
GCGCGAGGGCTGAGAGGGTTAATTA
