>Addgene plasmid #29028 | pEMS1097 | addgene partial sequence | sequence record 42328 | CRE-R 5'-gcaaacggacagaagcattt-3'
CCTGAACATGTCCATCAGGTTCTTGCGAACCTCATCACTCGTTGCATCGACCGGTAATGCAGGCAAATTT
TGGTGTACGGTCAGTAAATTGGATAACTTGTACAGCTCGTCCATGCCGAGAGTGATCCCGGCGGCGGTCA
CGAACTCCAGCAGGACCATGTGATCGCGCTTCTCGTTGGGGTCTTTGCTCAGGGCGGACTGGGTGCTCAG
GTAGTGGTTGTCGGGCAGCAGCACGGGGCCGTCGCCGATGGGGGTGTTCTGCTGGTAGTGGTCGGCGAGC
TGCACGCTGCCGTCCTCGATGTTGTGGCGGATCTTGAAGTTCACCTTGATGCCGTTCTTCTGCTTGTCGG
CCATGATATAGACGTTGTGGCTGTTGTAGTTGTACTCCAGCTTGTGCCCCAGGATGTTGCCGTCCTCCTT
GAAGTCGATGCCCTTCAGCTCGATGCGGTTCACCAGGGTGTCGCCCTCGAACTTCACCTCGGCGCGGGTC
TTGTAGTTGCCGTCGTCCTTGAAGAAGATGGTGCGCTCCTGGACGTAGCCTTCGGGCATGGCGGACTTGA
AGAAGTCGTGCTGCTTCATGTGGTCGGGGTAGCGGCTGAAGCACTGCACGCCGTAGGTCAGGGTGGTCAC
GAGGGTGGGCCAGGGCACGGGCAGCTTGCCGGTGGTGCAGATGAACTTCAGGGTCAGCTTGCCGTAGGTG
GCATCGCCCTCGCCCTCGCCGGACACGCTGAACTTGTGG
