[The description below was written by a language model from this plasmid's Addgene catalogue record.]
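Description:
pEMS1097 is a Pleiades Promoter Project plasmid built on the large pEMS1302 backbone (about 17.5 kb without insert). It is propagated in E. coli as a high-copy plasmid under ampicillin selection. The record does not include a feature table, so the origin of replication, polyadenylation signals and any other backbone elements, such as sequences for genomic targeting or viral packaging, cannot be described from the information given.

The insert is Ple201, a roughly 2 kb human MiniPromoter derived from regulatory sequence of SLC6A5, the gene encoding the glycine transporter GlyT2 (solute carrier family 6, member 5). It was cloned between FseI and AscI sites, upstream of a backbone-encoded EGFP-Cre-NLS reporter. In this arrangement the insert is not a protein-coding sequence. It acts as a compact promoter intended to drive the fusion protein, which combines EGFP fluorescence for direct visualisation, Cre recombinase for acting on loxP-flanked targets such as reporter alleles, and a nuclear localisation signal that directs the protein to the nucleus.

MiniPromoters of this series were designed as small human regulatory cassettes to restrict transgene expression to particular cell types or regions, with the associated work focusing on central nervous system delivery and compatibility with adeno-associated viral vectors. For this particular plasmid, however, the depositor states that reporter expression under the control of the MiniPromoter has not been tested. Any SLC6A5-like specificity of Ple201 in this context should therefore be regarded as unverified.
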