Addgene plasmid #29028: pEMS1097
Purpose: Expression of the reporter gene under the control of the MiniPromoter in this plasmid has not been tested
Depositing lab: Elizabeth Simpson. Depositing organization: University of British Columbia. Publication: Targeted CNS Delivery Using Human MiniPromoters and Demonstrated Compatibility with Adeno-Associated Viral Vectors. de Leeuw CN, Dyka FM, Boye SL, Laprise S, Zhou M, Chou AY, Borretta L, McInerny SC, Banks KG, Portales-Casamar E, Swanson MI, D'Souza CA, Boye SE, Jones SJ, Holt RA, Goldowitz D, Hauswirth WW, Wasserman WW, Simpson EM. Mol Ther Methods Clin Dev. 2014 Jan 8;1:5. 10.1038/mtm.2013.5 PubMed 24761428.
Backbone
  Vector backbone: pEMS1302
  Backbone size w/o insert (bp): 17451
  Vector type: Pleiades Promoter Project [sic, Pleaides Plieades]
Growth in bacteria
  Bacterial resistance: Ampicillin, 100 μg/mL
  Growth temperature: 37°C
  Growth strain: DH5alpha
  Growth instructions: DH10B
  Copy number: High Copy
Gene/Insert
  Gene/Insert name: Ple201 (alt names: SLC6A5; solute carrier family 6, member 5)
  Species: H. sapiens (human)
  Insert size (bp): 1994
  Entrez Gene: SLC6A5 (a.k.a. GLYT-2, GLYT2, HKPX3, NET1)
  Tag / fusion protein: EGFP-Cre-NLS (C terminal on backbone)
  Cloning method: Restriction Enzyme; 5′ cloning site FseI (unknown if destroyed); 3′ cloning site AscI (unknown if destroyed)
  Sequencing primers: 5′ Unknown
Terms and licenses: Academic/Nonprofit Terms; Industry Terms: Not Available to Industry
How to cite: pEMS1097 was a gift from Elizabeth Simpson (Addgene plasmid # 29028 ; http://n2t.net/addgene:29028 ; RRID:Addgene_29028)
